>Addgene plasmid #230850 | pGH811 | addgene full sequence | sequence record 458315 | Addgene NGS Result
GTCGACGGATCGGGAGATCTCCCGATCCCCTATGGTGCACTCTCAGTACAATCTGCTCTGATGCCGCATA
GTTAAGCCAGTATCTGCTCCCTGCTTGTGTGTTGGAGGTCGCTGAGTAGTGCGCGAGCAAAATTTAAGCT
ACAACAAGGCAAGGCTTGACCGACAATTGCATGAAGAATCTGCTTAGGGTTAGGCGTTTTGCGCTGCTTC
GCGATGTACGGGCCAGATATACGCGTTGACATTGATTATTGACTAGTTATTAATAGTAATCAATTACGGG
GTCATTAGTTCATAGCCCATATATGGAGTTCCGCGTTACATAACTTACGGTAAATGGCCCGCCTGGCTGA
CCGCCCAACGACCCCCGCCCATTGACGTCAATAATGACGTATGTTCCCATAGTAACGCCAATAGGGACTT
TCCATTGACGTCAATGGGTGGAGTATTTACGGTAAACTGCCCACTTGGCAGTACATCAAGTGTATCATAT
GCCAAGTACGCCCCCTATTGACGTCAATGACGGTAAATGGCCCGCCTGGCATTATGCCCAGTACATGACC
TTATGGGACTTTCCTACTTGGCAGTACATCTACGTATTAGTCATCGCTATTACCATGGTGATGCGGTTTT
GGCAGTACATCAATGGGCGTGGATAGCGGTTTGACTCACGGGGATTTCCAAGTCTCCACCCCATTGACGT
CAATGGGAGTTTGTTTTGGCACCAAAATCAACGGGACTTTCCAAAATGTCGTAACAACTCCGCCCCATTG
ACGCAAATGGGCGGTAGGCGTGTACGGTGGGAGGTCTATATAAGCAGCGCGTTTTGCCTGTACTGGGTCT
CTCTGGTTAGACCAGATCTGAGCCTGGGAGCTCTCTGGCTAACTAGGGAACCCACTGCTTAAGCCTCAAT
AAAGCTTGCCTTGAGTGCTTCAAGTAGTGTGTGCCCGTCTGTTGTGTGACTCTGGTAACTAGAGATCCCT
CAGACCCTTTTAGTCAGTGTGGAAAATCTCTAGCAGTGGCGCCCGAACAGGGACTTGAAAGCGAAAGGGA
AACCAGAGGAGCTCTCTCGACGCAGGACTCGGCTTGCTGAAGCGCGCACGGCAAGAGGCGAGGGGCGGCG
ACTGGTGAGTACGCCAAAAATTTTGACTAGCGGAGGCTAGAAGGAGAGAGATGGGTGCGAGAGCGTCAGT
ATTAAGCGGGGGAGAATTAGATCGCGATGGGAAAAAATTCGGTTAAGGCCAGGGGGAAAGAAAAAATATA
AATTAAAACATATAGTATGGGCAAGCAGGGAGCTAGAACGATTCGCAGTTAATCCTGGCCTGTTAGAAAC
ATCAGAAGGCTGTAGACAAATACTGGGACAGCTACAACCATCCCTTCAGACAGGATCAGAAGAACTTAGA
TCATTATATAATACAGTAGCAACCCTCTATTGTGTGCATCAAAGGATAGAGATAAAAGACACCAAGGAAG
CTTTAGACAAGATAGAGGAAGAGCAAAACAAAAGTAAGACCACCGCACAGCAAGCGGCCGCTGATCTTCA
GACCTGGAGGAGGAGATATGAGGGACAATTGGAGAAGTGAATTATATAAATATAAAGTAGTAAAAATTGA
ACCATTAGGAGTAGCACCCACCAAGGCAAAGAGAAGAGTGGTGCAGAGAGAAAAAAGAGCAGTGGGAATA
GGAGCTTTGTTCCTTGGGTTCTTGGGAGCAGCAGGAAGCACTATGGGCGCAGCGTCAATGACGCTGACGG
TACAGGCCAGACAATTATTGTCTGGTATAGTGCAGCAGCAGAACAATTTGCTGAGGGCTATTGAGGCGCA
ACAGCATCTGTTGCAACTCACAGTCTGGGGCATCAAGCAGCTCCAGGCAAGAATCCTGGCTGTGGAAAGA
TACCTAAAGGATCAACAGCTCCTGGGGATTTGGGGTTGCTCTGGAAAACTCATTTGCACCACTGCTGTGC
CTTGGAATGCTAGTTGGAGTAATAAATCTCTGGAACAGATTTGGAATCACACGACCTGGATGGAGTGGGA
CAGAGAAATTAACAATTACACAAGCTTAATACACTCCTTAATTGAAGAATCGCAAAACCAGCAAGAAAAG
AATGAACAAGAATTATTGGAATTAGATAAATGGGCAAGTTTGTGGAATTGGTTTAACATAACAAATTGGC
TGTGGTATATAAAATTATTCATAATGATAGTAGGAGGCTTGGTAGGTTTAAGAATAGTTTTTGCTGTACT
TTCTATAGTGAATAGAGTTAGGCAGGGATATTCACCATTATCGTTTCAGACCCACCTCCCAACCCCGAGG
GGACCCGACAGGCCCGAAGGAATAGAAGAAGAAGGTGGAGAGAGAGACAGAGACAGATCCATTCGATTAG
TGAACGGATCGGCACTGCGTGCGCCAATTCTGCAGACAAATGGCAGTATTCATCCACAATTTTAAAAGAA
AAGGGGGGATTGGGGGGTACAGTGCAGGGGAAAGAATAGTAGACATAATAGCAACAGACATACAAACTAA
AGAATTACAAAAACAAATTACAAAAATTCAAAATTTTCGGGTTTATTACAGGGACAGCAGAGATCCAGTT
TGGTTAATTAGCTAGCTGCAAAGATGGATAAAGTTTTAAACAGAGAGGAATCTTTGCAGCTAATGGACCT
TCTAGGTCTTGAAAGGAGTGGGAATTGGCTCCGGTGCCCGTCAGTGGGCAGAGCGCACATCGCCCACAGT
CCCCGAGAAGTTGGGGGGAGGGGTCGGCAATTGAACCGGTGCCTAGAGAAGGTGGCGCGGGGTAAACTGG
GAAAGTGATGTCGTGTACTGGCTCCGCCTTTTTCCCGAGGGTGGGGGAGAACCGTATATAAGTGCAGTAG
TCGCCGTGAACGTTCTTTTTCGCAACGGGTTTGCCGCCAGAACACAGGTAAGTGCCGTGTGTGGTTCCCG
CGGGCCTGGCCTCTTTACGGGTTATGGCCCTTGCGTGCCTTGAATTACTTCCACCTGGCTGCAGTACGTG
ATTCTTGATCCCGAGCTTCGGGTTGGAAGTGGGTGGGAGAGTTCGAGGCCTTGCGCTTAAGGAGCCCCTT
CGCCTCGTGCTTGAGTTGAGGCCTGGCCTGGGCGCTGGGGCCGCCGCGTGCGAATCTGGTGGCACCTTCG
CGCCTGTCTCGCTGCTTTCGATAAGTCTCTAGCCATTTAAAATTTTTGATGACCTGCTGCGACGCTTTTT
TTCTGGCAAGATAGTCTTGTAAATGCGGGCCAAGATCTGCACACTGGTATTTCGGTTTTTGGGGCCGCGG
GCGGCGACGGGGCCCGTGCGTCCCAGCGCACATGTTCGGCGAGGCGGGGCCTGCGAGCGCGGCCACCGAG
AATCGGACGGGGGTAGTCTCAAGCTGGCCGGCCTGCTCTGGTGCCTGGCCTCGCGCCGCCGTGTATCGCC
CCGCCCTGGGCGGCAAGGCTGGCCCGGTCGGCACCAGTTGCGTGAGCGGAAAGATGGCCGCTTCCCGGCC
CTGCTGCAGGGAGCTCAAAATGGAGGACGCGGCGCTCGGGAGAGCGGGCGGGTGAGTCACCCACACAAAG
GAAAAGGGCCTTTCCGTCCTCAGCCGTCGCTTCATGTGACTCCACGGAGTACCGGGCGCCGTCCAGGCAC
CTCGATTAGTTCTCGAGCTTTTGGAGTACGTCGTCTTTAGGTTGGGGGGAGGGGTTTTATGCGATGGAGT
TTCCCCACACTGAGTGGGTGGAGACTGAAGTTAGGCCAGCTTGGCACTTGATGTAATTCTCCTTGGAATT
TGCCCTTTTTGAGTTTGGATCTTGGTTCATTCTCAAGCCTCAGACAGTGGTTCAAAGTTTTTTTCTTCCA
TTTCAGGTGTCGTGACGTACGGCCACCATGGACAGCCTCTTGATGAACCGGAGGGAGTTTCTTTACCAAT
TCAAAAATGTCCGCTGGGCTAAGGGTCGGCGTGAGACCTACCTGTGCTACGTAGTGAAGAGGCGTGACAG
TGCTACATCCTTTTCACTGGACTTTGGTTATCTTCGCAATAAGAACGGCTGCCACGTGGAATTGCTCTTC
CTCCGCTACATCACAGACTGGGACCTAGACCCTGGCCGCTGCTACCGCGTCACCTGGTTCATCTCCTGGA
GCCCCTGCTACGACTGTGCCCGACATGTGGCCGACTTTCTGCGAGGGAACCCCAACATCAGTCTGAGGAT
CTTCACCGCGCGCCTCTACTTCTGTGAGGACCGCAAGGCTGAGCCCGAGGGGCTGCGGCGGCTGCACCGC
GCCGGGGTGCAAATAGCCATCATGACCTTCAAAGATTATTTTTACTGCTGGAATACTTTTGTAGAAAACC
ACGGAAGAACTTTCGAAGCCTGGGAAGGGCTGCATGAAAATTCAGTTCGTCTCTCCAGACAGCTTCGGCG
CATCCTTAGCGGCAGCGAGACTCCCGGGACCTCAGAGTCCGCCACACCCGAAAGTGACAAGAAGTACAGC
ATCGGCCTGGCCATCGGCACCAACTCTGTGGGCTGGGCCGTGATCACCGACGAGTACAAGGTGCCCAGCA
AGAAATTCAAGGTGCTGGGCAACACCGACCGGCACAGCATCAAGAAGAACCTGATCGGAGCCCTGCTGTT
CGACAGCGGCGAAACAGCCGAGGCCACCCGGCTGAAGAGAACCGCCAGAAGAAGATACACCAGACGGAAG
AACCGGATCTGCTATCTGCAAGAGATCTTCAGCAACGAGATGGCCAAGGTGGACGACAGCTTCTTCCACA
GACTGGAAGAGTCCTTCCTGGTGGAAGAGGATAAGAAGCACGAGCGGCACCCCATCTTCGGCAACATCGT
GGACGAGGTGGCCTACCACGAGAAGTACCCCACCATCTACCACCTGAGAAAGAAACTGGTGGACAGCACC
GACAAGGCCGACCTGCGGCTGATCTATCTGGCCCTGGCCCACATGATCAAGTTCCGGGGCCACTTCCTGA
TCGAGGGCGACCTGAACCCCGACAACAGCGACGTGGACAAGCTGTTCATCCAGCTGGTGCAGACCTACAA
CCAGCTGTTCGAGGAAAACCCCATCAACGCCAGCGGCGTGGACGCCAAGGCCATCCTGTCTGCCAGACTG
AGCAAGAGCAGACGGCTGGAAAATCTGATCGCCCAGCTGCCCGGCGAGAAGAAGAATGGCCTGTTCGGCA
ACCTGATTGCCCTGAGCCTGGGCCTGACCCCCAACTTCAAGAGCAACTTCGACCTGGCCGAGGATGCCAA
ACTGCAGCTGAGCAAGGACACCTACGACGACGACCTGGACAACCTGCTGGCCCAGATCGGCGACCAGTAC
GCCGACCTGTTTCTGGCCGCCAAGAACCTGTCCGACGCCATCCTGCTGAGCGACATCCTGAGAGTGAACA
CCGAGATCACCAAGGCCCCCCTGAGCGCCTCTATGATCAAGAGATACGACGAGCACCACCAGGACCTGAC
CCTGCTGAAAGCTCTCGTGCGGCAGCAGCTGCCTGAGAAGTACAAAGAGATTTTCTTCGACCAGAGCAAG
AACGGCTACGCCGGCTACATTGACGGCGGAGCCAGCCAGGAAGAGTTCTACAAGTTCATCAAGCCCATCC
TGGAAAAGATGGACGGCACCGAGGAACTGCTCGTGAAGCTGAACAGAGAGGACCTGCTGCGGAAGCAGCG
GACCTTCGACAACGGCAGCATCCCCCACCAGATCCACCTGGGAGAGCTGCACGCCATTCTGCGGCGGCAG
GAAGATTTTTACCCATTCCTGAAGGACAACCGGGAAAAGATCGAGAAGATCCTGACCTTCCGCATCCCCT
ACTACGTGGGCCCTCTGGCCAGGGGAAACAGCAGATTCGCCTGGATGACCAGAAAGAGCGAGGAAACCAT
CACCCCCTGGAACTTCGAGGAAGTGGTGGACAAGGGCGCTTCCGCCCAGAGCTTCATCGAGCGGATGACC
AACTTCGATAAGAACCTGCCCAACGAGAAGGTGCTGCCCAAGCACAGCCTGCTGTACGAGTACTTCACCG
TGTATAACGAGCTGACCAAAGTGAAATACGTGACCGAGGGAATGAGAAAGCCCGCCTTCCTGAGCGGCGA
GCAGAAAAAGGCCATCGTGGACCTGCTGTTCAAGACCAACCGGAAAGTGACCGTGAAGCAGCTGAAAGAG
GACTACTTCAAGAAAATCGAGTGCTTCGACTCCGTGGAAATCTCCGGCGTGGAAGATCGGTTCAACGCCT
CCCTGGGCACATACCACGATCTGCTGAAAATTATCAAGGACAAGGACTTCCTGGACAATGAGGAAAACGA
GGACATTCTGGAAGATATCGTGCTGACCCTGACACTGTTTGAGGACAGAGAGATGATCGAGGAACGGCTG
AAAACCTATGCCCACCTGTTCGACGACAAAGTGATGAAGCAGCTGAAGCGGCGGAGATACACCGGCTGGG
GCAGGCTGAGCCGGAAGCTGATCAACGGCATCCGGGACAAGCAGTCCGGCAAGACAATCCTGGATTTCCT
GAAGTCCGACGGCTTCGCCAACAGAAACTTCATGCAGCTGATCCACGACGACAGCCTGACCTTTAAAGAG
GACATCCAGAAAGCCCAGGTGTCCGGCCAGGGCGATAGCCTGCACGAGCACATTGCCAATCTGGCCGGCA
GCCCCGCCATTAAGAAGGGCATCCTGCAGACAGTGAAGGTGGTGGACGAGCTCGTGAAAGTGATGGGCCG
GCACAAGCCCGAGAACATCGTGATCGAAATGGCCAGAGAGAACCAGACCACCCAGAAGGGACAGAAGAAC
AGCCGCGAGAGAATGAAGCGGATCGAAGAGGGCATCAAAGAGCTGGGCAGCCAGATCCTGAAAGAACACC
CCGTGGAAAACACCCAGCTGCAGAACGAGAAGCTGTACCTGTACTACCTGCAGAATGGGCGGGATATGTA
CGTGGACCAGGAACTGGACATCAACCGGCTGTCCGACTACGATGTGGACCACATCGTGCCTCAGAGCTTT
CTGAAGGACGACTCCATCGACAACAAGGTGCTGACCAGAAGCGACAAGAACCGGGGCAAGAGCGACAACG
TGCCCTCCGAAGAGGTCGTGAAGAAGATGAAGAACTACTGGCGGCAGCTGCTGAACGCCAAGCTGATTAC
CCAGAGAAAGTTCGACAATCTGACCAAGGCCGAGAGAGGCGGCCTGAGCGAACTGGATAAGGCCGGCTTC
ATCAAGAGACAGCTGGTGGAAACCCGGCAGATCACAAAGCACGTGGCACAGATCCTGGACTCCCGGATGA
ACACTAAGTACGACGAGAATGACAAGCTGATCCGGGAAGTGAAAGTGATCACCCTGAAGTCCAAGCTGGT
GTCCGATTTCCGGAAGGATTTCCAGTTTTACAAAGTGCGCGAGATCAACAACTACCACCACGCCCACGAC
GCCTACCTGAACGCCGTCGTGGGAACCGCCCTGATCAAAAAGTACCCTAAGCTGGAAAGCGAGTTCGTGT
ACGGCGACTACAAGGTGTACGACGTGCGGAAGATGATCGCCAAGAGCGAGCAGGAAATCGGCAAGGCTAC
CGCCAAGTACTTCTTCTACAGCAACATCATGAACTTTTTCAAGACCGAGATTACCCTGGCCAACGGCGAG
ATCCGGAAGCGGCCTCTGATCGAGACAAACGGCGAAACCGGGGAGATCGTGTGGGATAAGGGCCGGGATT
TTGCCACCGTGCGGAAAGTGCTGAGCATGCCCCAAGTGAATATCGTGAAAAAGACCGAGGTGCAGACAGG
CGGCTTCAGCAAAGAGTCTATCCTGCCCAAGAGGAACAGCGATAAGCTGATCGCCAGAAAGAAGGACTGG
GACCCTAAGAAGTACGGCGGCTTCGACAGCCCCACCGTGGCCTATTCTGTGCTGGTGGTGGCCAAAGTGG
AAAAGGGCAAGTCCAAGAAACTGAAGAGTGTGAAAGAGCTGCTGGGGATCACCATCATGGAAAGAAGCAG
CTTCGAGAAGAATCCCATCGACTTTCTGGAAGCCAAGGGCTACAAAGAAGTGAAAAAGGACCTGATCATC
AAGCTGCCTAAGTACTCCCTGTTCGAGCTGGAAAACGGCCGGAAGAGAATGCTGGCCTCTGCCGGCGAAC
TGCAGAAGGGAAACGAACTGGCCCTGCCCTCCAAATATGTGAACTTCCTGTACCTGGCCAGCCACTATGA
GAAGCTGAAGGGCTCCCCCGAGGATAATGAGCAGAAACAGCTGTTTGTGGAACAGCACAAGCACTACCTG
GACGAGATCATCGAGCAGATCAGCGAGTTCTCCAAGAGAGTGATCCTGGCCGACGCTAATCTGGACAAAG
TGCTGTCCGCCTACAACAAGCACCGGGATAAGCCCATCAGAGAGCAGGCCGAGAATATCATCCACCTGTT
TACCCTGACCAATCTGGGAGCCCCTGCCGCCTTCAAGTACTTTGACACCACCATCGACCGGAAGAGGTAC
ACCAGCACCAAAGAGGTGCTGGACGCCACCCTGATCCACCAGAGCATCACCGGCCTGTACGAGACACGGA
TCGACCTGTCTCAGCTGGGAGGCGACAGCGCTGGAGGAGGTGGAAGCGGAGGAGGAGGAAGCGGAGGAGG
AGGTAGCGGACCTAAGAAAAAGAGGAAGGTGGCGGCCGCTGGATCCGAGGGCAGAGGAAGTCTGCTAACA
TGCGGTGACGTCGAGGAGAATCCTGGCCCAATGGCCAAGCCTTTGTCTCAAGAAGAATCCACCCTCATTG
AAAGAGCAACGGCTACAATCAACAGCATCCCCATCTCTGAAGACTACAGCGTCGCCAGCGCAGCTCTCTC
TAGCGACGGCCGCATCTTCACTGGTGTCAATGTATATCATTTTACTGGGGGACCTTGTGCAGAACTCGTG
GTGCTGGGCACTGCTGCTGCTGCGGCAGCTGGCAACCTGACTTGTATCGTCGCGATCGGAAATGAGAACA
GGGGCATCTTGAGCCCCTGCGGACGGTGCCGACAGGTGCTTCTCGATCTGCATCCTGGGATCAAAGCCAT
AGTGAAGGACAGTGATGGACAGCCGACGGCAGTTGGGATTCGTGAATTGCTGCCCTCTGGTTATGTGTGG
GAGGGCTAAGAATTCGATATCAAGCTTATCGGTAATCAACCTCTGGATTACAAAATTTGTGAAAGATTGA
CTGGTATTCTTAACTATGTTGCTCCTTTTACGCTATGTGGATACGCTGCTTTAATGCCTTTGTATCATGC
TATTGCTTCCCGTATGGCTTTCATTTTCTCCTCCTTGTATAAATCCTGGTTGCTGTCTCTTTATGAGGAG
TTGTGGCCCGTTGTCAGGCAACGTGGCGTGGTGTGCACTGTGTTTGCTGACGCAACCCCCACTGGTTGGG
GCATTGCCACCACCTGTCAGCTCCTTTCCGGGACTTTCGCTTTCCCCCTCCCTATTGCCACGGCGGAACT
CATCGCCGCCTGCCTTGCCCGCTGCTGGACAGGGGCTCGGCTGTTGGGCACTGACAATTCCGTGGTGTTG
TCGGGGAAATCATCGTCCTTTCCTTGGCTGCTCGCCTGTGTTGCCACCTGGATTCTGCGCGGGACGTCCT
TCTGCTACGTCCCTTCGGCCCTCAATCCAGCGGACCTTCCTTCCCGCGGCCTGCTGCCGGCTCTGCGGCC
TCTTCCGCGTCTTCGCCTTCGCCCTCAGACGAGTCGGATCTCCCTTTGGGCCGCCTCCCCGCATCGATAC
CGTCGACCTCGAGACCTAGAAAAACATGGAGCAATCACAAGTAGCAATACAGCAGCTACCAATGCTGATT
GTGCCTGGCTAGAAGCACAAGAGGAGGAGGAGGTGGGTTTTCCAGTCACACCTCAGGTACCTTTAAGACC
AATGACTTACAAGGCAGCTGTAGATCTTAGCCACTTTTTAAAAGAAAAGGGGGGACTGGAAGGGCTAATT
CACTCCCAACGAAGACAAGATATCCTTGATCTGTGGATCTACCACACACAAGGCTACTTCCCTGATTGGC
AGAACTACACACCAGGGCCAGGGATCAGATATCCACTGACCTTTGGATGGTGCTACAAGCTAGTACCAGT
TGAGCAAGAGAAGGTAGAAGAAGCCAATGAAGGAGAGAACACCCGCTTGTTACACCCTGTGAGCCTGCAT
GGGATGGATGACCCGGAGAGAGAAGTATTAGAGTGGAGGTTTGACAGCCGCCTAGCATTTCATCACATGG
CCCGAGAGCTGCATCCGGACTGTACTGGGTCTCTCTGGTTAGACCAGATCTGAGCCTGGGAGCTCTCTGG
CTAACTAGGGAACCCACTGCTTAAGCCTCAATAAAGCTTGCCTTGAGTGCTTCAAGTAGTGTGTGCCCGT
CTGTTGTGTGACTCTGGTAACTAGAGATCCCTCAGACCCTTTTAGTCAGTGTGGAAAATCTCTAGCAGGG
CCCGTTTAAACCCGCTGATCAGCCTCGACTGTGCCTTCTAGTTGCCAGCCATCTGTTGTTTGCCCCTCCC
CCGTGCCTTCCTTGACCCTGGAAGGTGCCACTCCCACTGTCCTTTCCTAATAAAATGAGGAAATTGCATC
GCATTGTCTGAGTAGGTGTCATTCTATTCTGGGGGGTGGGGTGGGGCAGGACAGCAAGGGGGAGGATTGG
GAAGACAATAGCAGGCATGCTGGGGATGCGGTGGGCTCTATGGCTTCTGAGGCGGAAAGAACCAGCTGGG
GCTCTAGGGGGTATCCCC
[124 nt withheld, positions 10729-10852]
C
[91 nt withheld, positions 10854-10944]
A
[49 nt withheld, positions 10946-10994]
CCTTTGACGTTGGAGTCCACGTTCTTT
[37 nt withheld, positions 11022-11058]
ACCCTATCTCGGTCTATTCTTTTGATTTATAAGGGATTTTGCCGATTTCGGCCTATTGGTTAAAAAATGA
GCTGATTTAACAAAAATTTAACGCGAATTAATTCTGTGGAATGTGTGTCAGTTAGGGTGTGGAAAGTCCC
CAGGCTCCCCAGCAGGCAGAAGTATGCAAAGCATGCATCTCAATTAGTCAGCAACCAGGTGTGGAAAGTC
CCCAGGCTCCCCAGCAGGCAGAAGTATGCAAAGCATGCATCTCAATTAGTCAGCAACCATAGTCCCGCCC
CTAACTCCGCCCATCCCGCCCCTAACTCCGCCCAGTTCCGCCCATTCTCCGCCCCATGGCTGACTAATTT
TTTTTATTTATGCAGAGGCCGAGGCCGCCTCTGCCTCTGAGCTATTCCAGAAGTAGTGAGGAGGCTTTTT
TGGAGGCCTAGGCTTTTGCAAAAAGCTCCCGGGAGCTTGTATATCCATTTTCGGATCTGATCAGCACGTG
TTGACAATTAATCATCGGCATAGTATATCGGCATAGTATAATACGACAAGGTGAGGAACTAAACCATGGC
CAAGTTGACCAGTGCCGTTCCGGTGCTCACCGCGCGCGACGTCGCCGGAGCGGTCGAGTTCTGGACCGAC
CGGCTCGGGTTCTCCCGGGACTTCGTGGAGGACGACTTCGCCGGTGTGGTCCGGGACGACGTGACCCTGT
TCATCAGCGCGGTCCAGGACCAGGTGGTGCCGGACAACACCCTGGCCTGGGTGTGGGTGCGCGGCCTGGA
CGAGCTGTACGCCGAGTGGTCGGAGGTCGTGTCCACGAACTTCCGGGACGCCTCCGGGCCGGCCATGACC
GAGATCGGCGAGCAGCCGTGGGGGCGGGAGTTCGCCCTGCGCGACCCGGCCGGCAACTGCGTGCACTTCG
TGGCCGAGGAGCAGGACTGACACGTGCTACGAGATTTCGATTCCACCGCCGCCTTCTATGAAAGGTTGGG
CTTCGGAATCGTTTTCCGGGACGCCGGCTGGATGATCCTCCAGCGCGGGGATCTCATGCTGGAGTTCTTC
GCCCACCCCAACTTGTTTATTGCAGCTTATAATGGTTACAAATAAAGCAATAGCATCACAAATTTCACAA
ATAAAGCATTTTTTTCACTGCATTCTAGTTGTGGTTTGTCCAAACTCATCAATGTATCTTATCATGTCTG
TATACCGTCGACCTCTAGCTAGAGCTTGGCGTAATCATGGTCATAGCTGTTTCCTGTGTGAAATTGTTAT
CCGCTCACAATTCCACACAACATACGAGCCGGAAGCATAAAGTGTAAAGCCTGGGGTGCCTAATGAGTGA
GCTAACTCACATTAATTGCGTTGCGCTCACTGCCCGCTTTCCAGTCGGGAAACCTGTCGTGCCAGCTGCA
TTAATGAATCGGCCAACGCGCGGGGAGAGGCGGTTTGCGTATTGGGCGCTCTTCCGCTTCCTCGCTCACT
GACTCGCTGCGCTCGGTCGTTCGGCTGCGGCGAGCGGTATCAGCTCACTCAAAGGCGGTAATACGGTTAT
CCACAGAATCAGGGGATAACGCAGGAAAGAACATGTGAGCAAAAGGCCAGCAAAAGGCCAGGAACCGTAA
AAAGGCCGCGTTGCTGGCGTTTTTCCATAGGCTCCGCCCCCCTGACGAGCATCACAAAAATCGACGCTCA
AGTCAGAGGTGGCGAAACCCGACAGGACTATAAAGATACCAGGCGTTTCCCCCTGGAAGCTCCCTCGTGC
GCTCTCCTGTTCCGACCCTGCCGCTTACCGGATACCTGTCCGCCTTTCTCCCTTCGGGAAGCGTGGCGCT
TTCTCATAGCTCACGCTGTAGGTATCTCAGTTCGGTGTAGGTCGTTCGCTCCAAGCTGGGCTGTGTGCAC
GAACCCCCCGTTCAGCCCGACCGCTGCGCCTTATCCGGTAACTATCGTCTTGAGTCCAACCCGGTAAGAC
ACGACTTATCGCCACTGGCAGCAGCCACTGGTAACAGGATTAGCAGAGCGAGGTATGTAGGCGGTGCTAC
AGAGTTCTTGAAGTGGTGGCCTAACTACGGCTACACTAGAAGAACAGTATTTGGTATCTGCGCTCTGCTG
AAGCCAGTTACCTTCGGAAAAAGAGTTGGTAGCTCTTGATCCGGCAAACAAACCACCGCTGGTAGCGGTG
GTTTTTTTGTTTGCAAGCAGCAGATTACGCGCAGAAAAAAAGGATCTCAAGAAGATCCTTTGATCTTTTC
TACGGGGTCTGACGCTCAGTGGAACGAAAACTCACGTTAAGGGATTTTGGTCATGAGATTATCAAAAAGG
ATCTTCACCTAGATCCTTTTAAATTAAAAATGAAGTTTTAAATCAATCTAAAGTATATATGAGTAAACTT
GGTCTGACAGTTACCAATGCTTAATCAGTGAGGCACCTATCTCAGCGATCTGTCTATTTCGTTCATCCAT
AGTTGCCTGACTCCCCGTCGTGTAGATAACTACGATACGGGAGGGCTTACCATCTGGCCCCAGTGCTGCA
ATGATACCGCGAGACCCACGCTCACCGGCTCCAGATTTATCAGCAATAAACCAGCCAGCCGGAAGGGCCG
AGCGCAGAAGTGGTCCTGCAACTTTATCCGCCTCCATCCAGTCTATTAATTGTTGCCGGGAAGCTAGAGT
AAGTAGTTCGCCAGTTAATAGTTTGCGCAACGTTGTTGCCATTGCTACAGGCATCGTGGTGTCACGCTCG
TCGTTTGGTATGGCTTCATTCAGCTCCGGTTCCCAACGATCAAGGCGAGTTACATGATCCCCCATGTTGT
GCAAAAAAGCGGTTAGCTCCTTCGGTCCTCCGATCGTTGTCAGAAGTAAGTTGGCCGCAGTGTTATCACT
CATGGTTATGGCAGCACTGCATAATTCTCTTACTGTCATGCCATCCGTAAGATGCTTTTCTGTGACTGGT
GAGTACTCAACCAAGTCATTCTGAGAATAGTGTATGCGGCGACCGAGTTGCTCTTGCCCGGCGTCAATAC
GGGATAATACCGCGCCACATAGCAGAACTTTAAAAGTGCTCATCATTGGAAAACGTTCTTCGGGGCGAAA
ACTCTCAAGGATCTTACCGCTGTTGAGATCCAGTTCGATGTAACCCACTCGTGCACCCAACTGATCTTCA
GCATCTTTTACTTTCACCAGCGTTTCTGGGTGAGCAAAAACAGGAAGGCAAAATGCCGCAAAAAAGGGAA
TAAGGGCGACACGGAAATGTTGAATACTCATACTCTTCCTTTTTCAATATTATTGAAGCATTTATCAGGG
TTATTGTCTCATGAGCGGATACATATTTGAATGTATTTAGAAAAATAAACAAATAGGGGTTCCGCGCACA
TTTCCCCGAAAAGTGCCACCTGAC
Features (pLannotate 1.2.2; 34 found; start..end, strand, type, name):
     31..83      -  misc_feature   bom (fragment): basis of mobility region from pBR322
    238..617     +  enhancer       CMV enhancer: human cytomegalovirus immediate early enhancer
    618..817     +  promoter       CMV promoter: human cytomegalovirus (CMV) immediate early promoter
    835..1015    +  LTR            5' LTR (truncated): truncated 5' long terminal repeat (LTR) from HIV-1
   1062..1187    +  misc_feature   HIV-1 Ψ: packaging signal of human immunodeficiency virus type 1
   1171..1534    +  CDS            HIV-1 gag (fragment): gag protein from human immunodeficiency virus 1; gag
   1680..1913    +  misc_feature   RRE: The Rev response element (RRE) of HIV-1 allows for Rev-dependent mRNA export from the nucleus to the cytoplasm.
   2290..2390    +  CDS            Rev (fragment): human immunodeficiency virus 1 (HIV-1) Rev protein; rev; enhances nuclear export of unspliced and incompletely spliced viral mRNAs
   2440..2557    +  misc_feature   cPPT/CTS: central polypurine tract and central termination sequence of HIV-1
   2614..2680    +  CDS            small t antigen (fragment): SV40 (simian virus 40) small t antigen
   2687..3865    +  promoter       EF-1α promoter: strong constitutive promoter for human elongation factor EF-1α
   3878..4417    +  CDS            AID (fragment): human activation-induced cytidine deaminase (Dickerson et al., 2003); AICDA
   4417..4465    +  CDS            ABE(7.10) (fragment): adenine base editor comprising wild-type E. coli TadA fused to the evolved TadA*(7.10) mutant (Gaudelli et al., 2017)
   4466..8566    +  CDS            Cas9: Cas9 (Csn1) endonuclease from the Streptococcus pyogenes Type II CRISPR/Cas system generates RNA-guided double strand breaks in DNA
   8711..9109    +  CDS            BSD: blasticidin S deaminase; Aspergillus terreus BSD; confers resistance to blasticidin
   9110..9131    +  misc_feature   MCS (fragment): pBluescript multiple cloning site
   9134..9722    +  misc_feature   WPRE: woodchuck hepatitis virus posttranscriptional regulatory element
   9659..10240   +  CDS            nef (fragment): NEF_HV1H2 - Experimental evidence at protein level: Swiss-Prot protein existence level 1. Extracellular Nef protein targets CD4(+) T-lymphocytes for apoptosis by interacting with CXCR4 surface receptors. From Human immunodeficiency virus type 1 group M subtype B (isolate HXB2) (HIV-1).
  10247..10427   +  LTR            5' LTR (truncated): truncated 5' long terminal repeat (LTR) from HIV-1
  10459..10683   +  polyA_signal   bGH poly(A) signal: bovine growth hormone polyadenylation signal
  10687..10708   +  promoter       SV40 promoter (fragment): SV40 enhancer and early promoter
  10729..11157   +  rep_origin     f1 ori (sequence partly withheld): f1 bacteriophage origin of replication; arrow indicates direction of (+) strand synthesis
  11171..11500   +  promoter       SV40 promoter: SV40 enhancer and early promoter
  11548..11595   +  promoter       EM7 promoter: synthetic bacterial promoter&nbsp
  11614..11988   +  CDS            BleoR: antibiotic-binding protein; Sh ble from Streptoalloteichus hindustanus; confers resistance to bleomycin, phleomycin, and Zeocin™
  11998..12123   +  CDS            ble (fragment): BLE_KLEPN - Experimental evidence at protein level: Swiss-Prot protein existence level 1. Binding protein with a strong affinity to the bleomycin family of antibiotics. Binds to CL990; an antimitotic-antibiotic compound. From Klebsiella pneumoniae.
  12118..12239   +  polyA_signal   SV40 poly(A) signal: SV40 polyadenylation signal
  12310..12332   -  protein_bind   lac operator (fragment): The lac repressor binds to the lac operator to inhibit transcription in E. coli. This inhibition can be relieved by adding lactose or isopropyl-β-D-thiogalactopyranoside (IPTG). lac repressor encoded by lacI
  12336..12366   -  promoter       lac promoter: promoter for the E. coli lac operon
  12381..12402   -  protein_bind   CAP binding site: CAP binding activates transcription in the presence of cAMP. E. coli catabolite activator protein
  12415..12507   -  CDS            lacI (fragment): lac repressor; lacI; The lac repressor binds to the lac operator to inhibit transcription in E. coli. This inhibition can be relieved by adding lactose or isopropyl-β-D-thiogalactopyranoside (IPTG).
  12690..13278   -  rep_origin     ori: high-copy-number ColE1/pMB1/pBR322/pUC origin of replication
  13449..14309   -  CDS            AmpR: β-lactamase; bla; confers resistance to ampicillin, carbenicillin, and related antibiotics
  14310..14414   -  promoter       AmpR promoter: bla
