[The description below was written by a language model from this plasmid's Addgene catalogue record and pLannotate feature annotations shown in this document.]
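Description:
pGH811 is a lentiviral mammalian expression plasmid, built on the pGH125 backbone, that delivers a diversifying base editor called nDivA-BE together with a blasticidin selection marker. It is propagated in E. coli through a high-copy ColE1/pUC-type origin with ampicillin resistance (AmpR). The backbone also carries an f1 origin and an SV40/EM7-driven BleoR (Zeocin resistance) cassette outside the viral region. The transfer-vector architecture is that of a third-generation-style HIV-1 system. A CMV enhancer/promoter drives a truncated 5' LTR, followed by the Ψ packaging signal with a gag fragment, the RRE for Rev-dependent export of the genomic RNA, and the cPPT/CTS. A second truncated LTR and a bGH polyadenylation signal lie downstream.

Between the LTRs, the human EF-1α promoter drives a single open reading frame. The feature table annotates an N-terminal segment as a fragment resembling the cytidine deaminase AID, then a short linker-like match, a full-length Streptococcus pyogenes Cas9 coding sequence, and finally blasticidin S deaminase. According to the stated purpose, the editor and BlastR are separated by a T2A peptide, so one transcript yields both proteins. A WPRE follows to boost transcript expression.

The record is not fully consistent about the deaminase: the backbone modification note mentions PmCDA1 inserted in place of dCas9, whereas the automated annotation calls an AID-like fragment and still finds Cas9. The record also does not state which Cas9 variant is present; the "n" prefix may indicate a nickase. The associated publication concerns optimizing diversifying base editors for high-throughput mutational scanning. This fits use of the plasmid to make stable, blasticidin-selected editor-expressing cell lines; no guide RNA cassette is annotated.
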