Addgene plasmid #230850: pGH811
Purpose: Ef1a-nDivA-BE-T2A-BlastR-wPRE
Depositing lab: Gaelen Hess. Depositing organization: University of Wisconsin, Madison. Publication: Toward optimizing diversifying base editors for high-throughput mutational scanning studies. Schwartz CI, Abell NS, Li A, Aradhana, Tycko J, Truong A, Montgomery SB, Hess GT. Nucleic Acids Res. 2025 Jun 20;53(12):gkaf620. doi: 10.1093/nar/gkaf620. PubMed 40613705.
Backbone
  Vector backbone: pGH125
  Modifications to backbone: Inserted PmCDA1 instead of dCas9
  Vector type: Mammalian Expression, Lentiviral
  Selectable markers: Blasticidin
Growth in bacteria
  Bacterial resistance: Ampicillin, 100 μg/mL
  Growth temperature: 37°C
  Growth strain: NEB Stable
  Copy number: High Copy
Gene/Insert
  Gene/Insert name: nDivA-BE
Terms and licenses: Academic/Nonprofit Terms; Industry Terms: Not Available to Industry
Depositor comments: Please visit https://doi.org/10.1101/2024.11.18.621003 for the bioRxiv preprint.
How to cite: pGH811 was a gift from Gaelen Hess (Addgene plasmid # 230850 ; http://n2t.net/addgene:230850 ; RRID:Addgene_230850)
